Addgene plasmid #75111: pCIG3_mCherry_Rab5_DN
Purpose: expression of mCherry-Rab5 DN and EGFP
Depositing lab: Felicia Goodrum. Depositing organization: University of Arizona.
Backbone
  Vector backbone: pCIG3
  Vector type: Mammalian Expression, Lentiviral
Growth in bacteria
  Bacterial resistance: Ampicillin, 100 μg/mL
  Growth temperature: 37°C
  Growth strain: NEB Stable
  Copy number: Unknown
Gene/Insert
  Gene/Insert name: RAB5A
  Species: H. sapiens (human)
  Mutation: DN S34N
  Entrez Gene: RAB5A (a.k.a. RAB5)
  Promoter: CMV
  Tag / fusion protein: mCherry (N terminal on backbone)
  Cloning method: Unknown
  Sequencing primers: 5′ mCherry-F; 3′ pCDH-rev
Terms and licenses: Academic/Nonprofit Terms; Industry Terms: Not Available to Industry
How to cite: pCIG3_mCherry_Rab5_DN was a gift from Felicia Goodrum (Addgene plasmid # 75111 ; http://n2t.net/addgene:75111 ; RRID:Addgene_75111)
