[The description below was written by a language model from this plasmid's Addgene catalogue record and pLannotate feature annotations shown in this document.]
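Description:
pCIG3_mCherry_Rab5_DN is a lentiviral transfer plasmid, also usable for direct mammalian expression, built on the pCIG3 backbone. It is about 8.9 kb and is maintained in E. coli through a high-copy ColE1/pUC-type origin with ampicillin selection (AmpR with its own bla promoter). The viral portion has the layout of an HIV-1-based, third-generation-style vector. An RSV promoter drives a truncated 5' LTR, followed by the Ψ packaging signal with a partial gag sequence, the Rev response element, an env fragment and the cPPT/CTS. A second truncated LTR lies downstream of the cargo and is followed by an SV40 polyadenylation signal and SV40 origin. These elements allow the genomic RNA to be transcribed, exported and packaged when helper functions are supplied in trans. Remnants of lac, rop, bom and lacZα sequences in the backbone are cloning leftovers.

The payload is a bicistronic cassette driven by the CMV immediate-early promoter, with only a fragment of the CMV enhancer annotated. The first cistron encodes mCherry fused through a short multiple-cloning-site linker to the N-terminus of human RAB5A. This RAB5A carries the S34N substitution, which the record describes as a dominant-negative form of this endosomal trafficking GTPase. An EMCV IRES then permits cap-independent translation of EGFP from the same transcript, and a WPRE enhances transcript expression. Transduced or transfected cells are therefore marked by free green fluorescence, while the red signal reports the location and level of the Rab5 mutant. The stated purpose is simply expression of mCherry-Rab5 DN and EGFP. This fits experiments that perturb Rab5-dependent membrane trafficking, although the record names no specific application.
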