Features (pLannotate 1.2.2; 29 found; start..end, strand, type, name):
      6..227     +  promoter       RSV promoter: Rous sarcoma virus enhancer/promoter
    234..414     +  LTR            5' LTR (truncated): truncated 5' long terminal repeat (LTR) from HIV-1
    458..583     +  misc_feature   HIV-1 Ψ: packaging signal of human immunodeficiency virus type 1
    567..905     +  CDS            HIV-1 gag (fragment): gag protein from human immunodeficiency virus 1; gag
   1025..1361    +  ncRNA          RRE: Accession: RF00036 - HIV Rev response element
   1397..1786    +  CDS            env (fragment): ENV_HV1H2 - Experimental evidence at protein level: Swiss-Prot protein existence level 1. [Transmembrane protein gp41]: Acts as a class I viral fusion protein. Under the current model, the protein has at least 3 conformational states: pre-fusion native state, pre-hairpin intermediate state, and post-fusion hairpin state. During fusion of viral and target intracellular membranes, the coiled coil regions (heptad repeats) assume a trimer-of-hairpins structure, positioning the fusion peptide in close proximity to the C-terminal region of the ectodomain. The formation of this structure appears to d
   1798..1915    +  misc_feature   cPPT/CTS: central polypurine tract and central termination sequence of HIV-1
   1928..2004    +  enhancer       CMV enhancer (fragment): human cytomegalovirus immediate early enhancer
   2005..2208    +  promoter       CMV promoter: human cytomegalovirus (CMV) immediate early promoter
   2301..3005    +  CDS            mCherry: mCherry is a basic (constitutively fluorescent) red fluorescent protein published in 2004, derived from Discosoma sp.. It is reported to be a very rapidly-maturing monomer with low acid sensitivity.
   3008..3036    +  misc_feature   MCS (fragment): multiple cloning site
   3038..3682    +  CDS            RAB5A: RAB5A_HUMAN - Also known as RAB5. Experimental evidence at protein level: Swiss-Prot protein existence level 1. Small GTPase which cycles between active GTP-bound and inactive GDP-bound states. In its active state, binds to a variety of effector proteins to regulate cellular responses such as of intracellular membrane trafficking, from the formation of transport vesicles to their fusion with membranes. Active GTP-bound form is able to recruit to membranes different sets of downstream effectors directly responsible for vesicle formation, movement, tethering and fusion. RAB5A is required for the
   3804..4266    +  misc_feature   IRES: internal ribosome entry site (IRES) of the encephalomyocarditis virus (EMCV)
   4293..5012    +  CDS            EGFP: the original enhanced GFP (Yang et al., 1996) mammalian codon-optimized
   5032..5620    +  misc_feature   WPRE: woodchuck hepatitis virus posttranscriptional regulatory element
   5615..5722    +  CDS            nef (fragment): NEF_SIVS4 - Experimental evidence at protein level: Swiss-Prot protein existence level 1. Interferes with TCR signaling from the cell membrane. Interacts with CD247/TCRZ (TCR zeta chain) and exert potent down- regulation of cell surface TCR/CD3 complexes. From Simian immunodeficiency virus (isolate F236/smH4) (SIV-sm) (Simian immunodeficiency virus sooty mangabey monkey).
   5747..5927    +  LTR            5' LTR (truncated): truncated 5' long terminal repeat (LTR) from HIV-1
   5999..6120    +  polyA_signal   SV40 poly(A) signal: SV40 polyadenylation signal
   6139..6274    +  rep_origin     SV40 ori: SV40 origin of replication
   6336..6352    -  protein_bind   lac operator: The lac repressor binds to the lac operator to inhibit transcription in E. coli. This inhibition can be relieved by adding lactose or isopropyl-β-D-thiogalactopyranoside (IPTG). lac repressor encoded by lacI
   6360..6390    -  promoter       lac promoter: promoter for the E. coli lac operon
   6405..6426    -  protein_bind   CAP binding site: CAP binding activates transcription in the presence of cAMP. E. coli catabolite activator protein
   6439..6531    -  CDS            lacI (fragment): lac repressor; lacI; The lac repressor binds to the lac operator to inhibit transcription in E. coli. This inhibition can be relieved by adding lactose or isopropyl-β-D-thiogalactopyranoside (IPTG).
   6714..7302    -  rep_origin     ori: high-copy-number ColE1/pMB1/pBR322/pUC origin of replication
   7473..8333    -  CDS            AmpR: β-lactamase; bla; confers resistance to ampicillin, carbenicillin, and related antibiotics
   8334..8438    -  promoter       AmpR promoter: bla
   8533..8568    +  CDS            rop (fragment): Rop protein, which maintains plasmids at low copy number; rop
   8670..8769    +  misc_feature   bom (fragment): basis of mobility region from pBR322
   8775..8929    -  CDS            lacZα (fragment): LacZα fragment of β-galactosidase; lacZ fragment
>Addgene plasmid #75111 | pCIG3_mCherry_Rab5_DN | depositor full sequence | sequence record 142031 | pCIG3_mCherry_Rab5_DN sequence 8937 bps
ACGCGTGTAGTCTTATGCAATACTCTTGTAGTCTTGCAACATGGTAACGATGAGTTAGCAACATGCCTTA
CAAGGAGAGAAAAAGCACCGTGCATGCCGATTGGTGGAAGTAAGGTGGTACGATCGTGCCTTATTAGGAA
GGCAACAGACGGGTCTGACATGGATTGGACGAACCACTGAATTGCCGCATTGCAGAGATATTGTATTTAA
GTGCCTAGCTCGATACAATAAACGGGTCTCTCTGGTTAGACCAGATCTGAGCCTGGGAGCTCTCTGGCTA
ACTAGGGAACCCACTGCTTAAGCCTCAATAAAGCTTGCCTTGAGTGCTTCAAGTAGTGTGTGCCCGTCTG
TTGTGTGACTCTGGTAACTAGAGATCCCTCAGACCCTTTTAGTCAGTGTGGAAAATCTCTAGCAGTGGCG
CCCGAACAGGGACCTGAAAGCGAAAGGGAAACCAGAGCTCTCTCGACGCAGGACTCGGCTTGCTGAAGCG
CGCACGGCAAGAGGCGAGGGGCGGCGACTGGTGAGTACGCCAAAAATTTTGACTAGCGGAGGCTAGAAGG
AGAGAGATGGGTGCGAGAGCGTCAGTATTAAGCGGGGGAGAATTAGATCGCGATGGGAAAAAATTCGGTT
AAGGCCAGGGGGAAAGAAAAAATATAAATTAAAACATATAGTATGGGCAAGCAGGGAGCTAGAACGATTC
GCAGTTAATCCTGGCCTGTTAGAAACATCAGAAGGCTGTAGACAAATACTGGGACAGCTACAACCATCCC
TTCAGACAGGATCAGAAGAACTTAGATCATTATATAATACAGTAGCAACCCTCTATTGTGTGCATCAAAG
GATAGAGATAAAAGACACCAAGGAAGCTTTAGACAAGATAGAGGAAGAGCAAAACAAAAGTAAGACCACC
GCACAGCAAGCGGCCACTGATCTTCAGACCTGGAGGAGGAGATATGAGGGACAATTGGAGAAGTGAATTA
TATAAATATAAAGTAGTAAAAATTGAACCATTAGGAGTAGCACCCACCAAGGCAAAGAGAAGAGTGGTGC
AGAGAGAAAAAAGAGCAGTGGGAATAGGAGCTTTGTTCCTTGGGTTCTTGGGAGCAGCAGGAAGCACTAT
GGGCGCAGCCTCAATGACGCTGACGGTACAGGCCAGACAATTATTGTCTGGTATAGTGCAGCAGCAGAAC
AATTTGCTGAGGGCTATTGAGGCGCAACAGCATCTGTTGCAACTCACAGTCTGGGGCATCAAGCAGCTCC
AGGCAAGAATCCTGGCTGTGGAAAGATACCTAAAGGATCAACAGCTCCTGGGGATTTGGGGTTGCTCTGG
AAAACTCATTTGCACCACTGCTGTGCCTTGGAATGCTAGTTGGAGTAATAAATCTCTGGAACAGATTGGA
ATCACACGACCTGGATGGAGTGGGACAGAGAAATTAACAATTACACAAGCTTAATACACTCCTTAATTGA
AGAATCGCAAAACCAGCAAGAAAAGAATGAACAAGAATTATTGGAATTAGATAAATGGGCAAGTTTGTGG
AATTGGTTTAACATAACAAATTGGCTGTGGTATATAAAATTATTCATAATGATAGTAGGAGGCTTGGTAG
GTTTAAGAATAGTTTTTGCTGTACTTTCTATAGTGAATAGAGTTAGGCAGGGATATTCACCATTATCGTT
TCAGACCCACCTCCCAACCCCGAGGGGACCCGACAGGCCCGAAGGAATAGAAGAAGAAGGTGGAGAGAGA
GACAGAGACAGATCCATTCGATTAGTGAACGGATCTCGACGGTTAACTTTTAAAAGAAAAGGGGGGATTG
GGGGGTACAGTGCAGGGGAAAGAATAGTAGACATAATAGCAACAGACATACAAACTAAAGAATTACAAAA
ACAAATTACAAAAATTCAAAATTTTATCGATACTAGTATTATGCCCAGTACATGACCTTATGGGACTTTC
CTACTTGGCAGTACATCTACGTATTAGTCATCGCTATTACCATGGTGATGCGGTTTTGGCAGTACATCAA
TGGGCGTGGATAGCGGTTTGACTCACGGGGATTTCCAAGTCTCCACCCCATTGACGTCAATGGGAGTTTG
TTTTGGCACCAAAATCAACGGGACTTTCCAAAATGTCGTAACAACTCCGCCCCATTGACGCAAATGGGCG
GTAGGCGTGTACGGTGGGAGGTCTATATAAGCAGAGCTCGTTTAGTGAACCGTCAGATCGCCTGGAGACG
CCATCCACGCTGTTTTGACCTCCATAGAAGATTCTAGAGCTAGCGCTACCGGTCGCCACCATGGTGAGCA
AGGGCGAGGAGGATAACATGGCCATCATCAAGGAGTTCATGCGCTTCAAGGTGCACATGGAGGGCTCCGT
GAACGGCCACGAGTTCGAGATCGAGGGCGAGGGCGAGGGCCGCCCCTACGAGGGCACCCAGACCGCCAAG
CTGAAGGTGACCAAGGGTGGCCCCCTGCCCTTCGCCTGGGACATCCTGTCCCCTCAGTTCATGTACGGCT
CCAAGGCCTACGTGAAGCACCCCGCCGACATCCCCGACTACTTGAAGCTGTCCTTCCCCGAGGGCTTCAA
GTGGGAGCGCGTGATGAACTTCGAGGACGGCGGCGTGGTGACCGTGACCCAGGACTCCTCCCTGCAGGAC
GGCGAGTTCATCTACAAGGTGAAGCTGCGCGGCACCAACTTCCCCTCCGACGGCCCCGTAATGCAGAAGA
AGACCATGGGCTGGGAGGCCTCCTCCGAGCGGATGTACCCCGAGGACGGCGCCCTGAAGGGCGAGATCAA
GCAGAGGCTGAAGCTGAAGGACGGCGGCCACTACGACGCTGAGGTCAAGACCACCTACAAGGCCAAGAAG
CCCGTGCAGCTGCCCGGCGCCTACAACGTCAACATCAAGTTGGACATCACCTCCCACAACGAGGACTACA
CCATCGTGGAACAGTACGAACGCGCCGAGGGCCGCCACTCCACCGGCGGCATGGACGAGCTGTACAGTCC
GGACTCAGATCTCGAGCTCAAGCTTCTATGGCTAGTCGAGGCGCAACAAGACCCAACGGGCCAAATACTG
GAAATAAAATATGCCAGTTCAAACTAGTACTTCTGGGAGAGTCCGCTGTTGGCAAAAACAGCCTAGTGCT
TCGTTTTGTGAAAGGCCAATTTCATGAATTTCAAGAGAGTACCATTGGGGCTGCTTTTCTAACCCAAACT
GTATGTCTTGATGACACTACAGTAAAGTTTGAAATATGGGATACAGCTGGTCAAGAACGATACCATAGCC
TAGCACCAATGTACTACAGAGGAGCACAAGCAGCCATAGTTGTATATGATATCACAAATGAGGAGTCCTT
TGCAAGAGCAAAAAATTGGGTTAAAGAACTTCAGAGGCAAGCAAGTCCTAACATTGTAATAGCTTTATCG
GGAAACAAGGCCGACCTAGCAAATAAAAGAGCAGTAGATTTCCAGGAAGCACAGTCCTATGCAGATGACA
ATAGTTTATTATTCATGGAGACATCCGCTAAAACATCAATGAATGTAAATGAAATATTCATGGCAATAGC
TAAAAAATTGCCAAAGAATGAACCACAAAATCCAGGAGCAAATTCTGCCAGAGGAAGAGGAGTAGACCTT
ACCGAACCCACACAACCAACCAGGAATCAGTGTTGTAGTAACTGAGGATCCGCCCCTCTCCCTCCCCCCC
CCCTAACGTTACTGGCCGAAGCCGCTTGGAATAAGGCCGGTGTGCGTTTGTCTATATGTGATTTTCCACC
ATATTGCCGTCTTTTGGCAATGTGAGGGCCCGGAAACCTGGCCCTGTCTTCTTGACGAGCATTCCTAGGG
GTCTTTCCCCTCTCGCCAAAGGAATGCAAGGTCTGTTGAATGTCGTGAAGGAAGCAGTTCCTCTGGAAGC
TTCTTGAAGACAAACAACGTCTGTAGCGACCCTTTGCAGGCAGCGGAACCCCCCACCTGGCGACAGGTGC
CTCTGCGGCCAAAAGCCACGTGTATAAGATACACCTGCAAAGGCGGCACAACCCCAGTGCCACGTTGTGA
GTTGGATAGTTGTGGAAAGAGTCAAATGGCTCTCCTCAAGCGTATTCAACAAGGGGCTGAAGGATGCCCA
GAAGGTACCCCATTGTATGGGATCTGATCTGGGGCCTCGGTGCACATGCTTTACATGTGTTTAGTCGAGG
TTAAAAAAACGTCTAGGCCCCCCGAACCACGGGGACGTGGTTTTCCTTTGAAAAACACGATGATAAGCTT
GCCACAACCAGATCTCGCCACCATGGTGAGCAAGGGCGAGGAGCTGTTCACCGGGGTGGTGCCCATCCTG
GTCGAGCTGGACGGCGACGTAAACGGCCACAAGTTCAGCGTGTCCGGCGAGGGCGAGGGCGATGCCACCT
ACGGCAAGCTGACCCTGAAGTTCATCTGCACCACCGGCAAGCTGCCCGTGCCCTGGCCCACCCTCGTGAC
CACCCTGACCTACGGCGTGCAGTGCTTCAGCCGCTACCCCGACCACATGAAGCAGCACGACTTCTTCAAG
TCCGCCATGCCCGAAGGCTACGTCCAGGAGCGCACCATCTTCTTCAAGGACGACGGCAACTACAAGACCC
GCGCCGAGGTGAAGTTCGAGGGCGACACCCTGGTGAACCGCATCGAGCTGAAGGGCATCGACTTCAAGGA
GGACGGCAACATCCTGGGGCACAAGCTGGAGTACAACTACAACAGCCACAACGTCTATATCATGGCCGAC
AAGCAGAAGAACGGCATCAAGGTGAACTTCAAGATCCGCCACAACATCGAGGACGGCAGCGTGCAGCTCG
CCGACCACTACCAGCAGAACACCCCCATCGGCGACGGCCCCGTGCTGCTGCCCGACAACCACTACCTGAG
CACCCAGTCCGCCCTGAGCAAAGACCCCAACGAGAAGCGCGATCACATGGTCCTGCTGGAGTTCGTGACC
GCCGCCGGGATCACTCTCGGCATGGACGAGCTGTACAAGTAAAGCGGCCCTAGAGGTCGACAATCAACCT
CTGGATTACAAAATTTGTGAAAGATTGACTGGTATTCTTAACTATGTTGCTCCTTTTACGCTATGTGGAT
ACGCTGCTTTAATGCCTTTGTATCATGCTATTGCTTCCCGTATGGCTTTCATTTTCTCCTCCTTGTATAA
ATCCTGGTTGCTGTCTCTTTATGAGGAGTTGTGGCCCGTTGTCAGGCAACGTGGCGTGGTGTGCACTGTG
TTTGCTGACGCAACCCCCACTGGTTGGGGCATTGCCACCACCTGTCAGCTCCTTTCCGGGACTTTCGCTT
TCCCCCTCCCTATTGCCACGGCGGAACTCATCGCCGCCTGCCTTGCCCGCTGCTGGACAGGGGCTCGGCT
GTTGGGCACTGACAATTCCGTGGTGTTGTCGGGGAAATCATCGTCCTTTCCTTGGCTGCTCGCCTGTGTT
GCCACCTGGATTCTGCGCGGGACGTCCTTCTGCTACGTCCCTTCGGCCCTCAATCCAGCGGACCTTCCTT
CCCGCGGCCTGCTGCCGGCTCTGCGGCCTCTTCCGCGTCTTCGCCTTCGCCCTCAGACGAGTCGGATCTC
CCTTTGGGCCGCCTCCCCGCCTGGTACCTTTAAGACCAATGACTTACAAGGCAGCTGTAGATCTTAGCCA
CTTTTTAAAAGAAAAGGGGGGACTGGAAGGGCTAATTCACTCCCAACGAAAATAAGATCTGCTTTTTGCT
TGTACTGGGTCTCTCTGGTTAGACCAGATCTGAGCCTGGGAGCTCTCTGGCTAACTAGGGAACCCACTGC
TTAAGCCTCAATAAAGCTTGCCTTGAGTGCTTCAAGTAGTGTGTGCCCGTCTGTTGTGTGACTCTGGTAA
CTAGAGATCCCTCAGACCCTTTTAGTCAGTGTGGAAAATCTCTAGCAGTAGTAGTTCATGTCATCTTATT
ATTCAGTATTTATAACTTGCAAAGAAATGAATATCAGAGAGTGAGAGGAACTTGTTTATTGCAGCTTATA
ATGGTTACAAATAAAGCAATAGCATCACAAATTTCACAAATAAAGCATTTTTTTCACTGCATTCTAGTTG
TGGTTTGTCCAAACTCATCAATGTATCTTATCATGTCTGGCTCTAGCTATCCCGCCCCTAACTCCGCCCA
GTTCCGCCCATTCTCCGCCCCATGGCTGACTAATTTTTTTTATTTATGCAGAGGCCGAGGCCGCCTCGGC
CTCTGAGCTATTCCAGAAGTAGTGAGGAGGCTTTTTTGGAGGCCTAGACTTTTGCAGAGACGGCCCAAAT
TCGTAATCATGGTCATAGCTGTTTCCTGTGTGAAATTGTTATCCGCTCACAATTCCACACAACATACGAG
CCGGAAGCATAAAGTGTAAAGCCTGGGGTGCCTAATGAGTGAGCTAACTCACATTAATTGCGTTGCGCTC
ACTGCCCGCTTTCCAGTCGGGAAACCTGTCGTGCCAGCTGCATTAATGAATCGGCCAACGCGCGGGGAGA
GGCGGTTTGCGTATTGGGCGCTCTTCCGCTTCCTCGCTCACTGACTCGCTGCGCTCGGTCGTTCGGCTGC
GGCGAGCGGTATCAGCTCACTCAAAGGCGGTAATACGGTTATCCACAGAATCAGGGGATAACGCAGGAAA
GAACATGTGAGCAAAAGGCCAGCAAAAGGCCAGGAACCGTAAAAAGGCCGCGTTGCTGGCGTTTTTCCAT
AGGCTCCGCCCCCCTGACGAGCATCACAAAAATCGACGCTCAAGTCAGAGGTGGCGAAACCCGACAGGAC
TATAAAGATACCAGGCGTTTCCCCCTGGAAGCTCCCTCGTGCGCTCTCCTGTTCCGACCCTGCCGCTTAC
CGGATACCTGTCCGCCTTTCTCCCTTCGGGAAGCGTGGCGCTTTCTCATAGCTCACGCTGTAGGTATCTC
AGTTCGGTGTAGGTCGTTCGCTCCAAGCTGGGCTGTGTGCACGAACCCCCCGTTCAGCCCGACCGCTGCG
CCTTATCCGGTAACTATCGTCTTGAGTCCAACCCGGTAAGACACGACTTATCGCCACTGGCAGCAGCCAC
TGGTAACAGGATTAGCAGAGCGAGGTATGTAGGCGGTGCTACAGAGTTCTTGAAGTGGTGGCCTAACTAC
GGCTACACTAGAAGGACAGTATTTGGTATCTGCGCTCTGCTGAAGCCAGTTACCTTCGGAAAAAGAGTTG
GTAGCTCTTGATCCGGCAAACAAACCACCGCTGGTAGCGGTGGTTTTTTTGTTTGCAAGCAGCAGATTAC
GCGCAGAAAAAAAGGATCTCAAGAAGATCCTTTGATCTTTTCTACGGGGTCTGACGCTCAGTGGAACGAA
AACTCACGTTAAGGGATTTTGGTCATGAGATTATCAAAAAGGATCTTCACCTAGATCCTTTTAAATTAAA
AATGAAGTTTTAAATCAATCTAAAGTATATATGAGTAAACTTGGTCTGACAGTTACCAATGCTTAATCAG
TGAGGCACCTATCTCAGCGATCTGTCTATTTCGTTCATCCATAGTTGCCTGACTCCCCGTCGTGTAGATA
ACTACGATACGGGAGGGCTTACCATCTGGCCCCAGTGCTGCAATGATACCGCGAGACCCACGCTCACCGG
CTCCAGATTTATCAGCAATAAACCAGCCAGCCGGAAGGGCCGAGCGCAGAAGTGGTCCTGCAACTTTATC
CGCCTCCATCCAGTCTATTAATTGTTGCCGGGAAGCTAGAGTAAGTAGTTCGCCAGTTAATAGTTTGCGC
AACGTTGTTGCCATTGCTACAGGCATCGTGGTGTCACGCTCGTCGTTTGGTATGGCTTCATTCAGCTCCG
GTTCCCAACGATCAAGGCGAGTTACATGATCCCCCATGTTGTGCAAAAAAGCGGTTAGCTCCTTCGGTCC
TCCGATCGTTGTCAGAAGTAAGTTGGCCGCAGTGTTATCACTCATGGTTATGGCAGCACTGCATAATTCT
CTTACTGTCATGCCATCCGTAAGATGCTTTTCTGTGACTGGTGAGTACTCAACCAAGTCATTCTGAGAAT
AGTGTATGCGGCGACCGAGTTGCTCTTGCCCGGCGTCAATACGGGATAATACCGCGCCACATAGCAGAAC
TTTAAAAGTGCTCATCATTGGAAAACGTTCTTCGGGGCGAAAACTCTCAAGGATCTTACCGCTGTTGAGA
TCCAGTTCGATGTAACCCACTCGTGCACCCAACTGATCTTCAGCATCTTTTACTTTCACCAGCGTTTCTG
GGTGAGCAAAAACAGGAAGGCAAAATGCCGCAAAAAAGGGAATAAGGGCGACACGGAAATGTTGAATACT
CATACTCTTCCTTTTTCAATATTATTGAAGCATTTATCAGGGTTATTGTCTCATGAGCGGATACATATTT
GAATGTATTTAGAAAAATAAACAAATAGGGGTTCCGCGCACATTTCCCCGAAAAGTGCCACCTGACGTCT
AAGAAACCATTATTATCATGACATTAACCTATAAAAATAGGCGTATCACGAGGCCCTTTCGTCTCGCGCG
TTTCGGTGATGACGGTGAAAACCTCTGACACATGCAGCTCCCGGAGACGGTCACAGCTTGTCTGTAAGCG
GATGCCGGGAGCAGACAAGCCCGTCAGGGCGCGTCAGCGGGTGTTGGCGGGTGTCGGGGCTGGCTTAACT
ATGCGGCATCAGAGCAGATTGTACTGAGAGTGCACCATATGCGGTGTGAAATACCGCACAGATGCGTAAG
GAGAAAATACCGCATCAGGCGCCATTCGCCATTCAGGCTGCGCAACTGTTGGGAAGGGCGATCGGTGCGG
GCCTCTTCGCTATTACGCCAGCTGGCGAAAGGGGGATGTGCTGCAAGGCGATTAAGTTGGGTAACGCCAG
GGTTTTCCCAGTCACGACGTTGTAAAACGACGGCCAGTGCCAAGCTG
