>Addgene plasmid #75111 | pCIG3_mCherry_Rab5_DN | addgene partial sequence | sequence record 145785 | mCherry-F 5'-ccccgtaatgcagaagaaga-3'
ATGTACCCCGAGGACGGCGCCCTGAAGGGCGAGATCAAGCAGAGGCTGAAGCTGAAGGACGGCGGCCACT
ACGACGCTGAGGTCAAGACCACCTACAAGGCCAAGAAGCCCGTGCAGCTGCCCGGCGCCTACAACGTCAA
CATCAAGTTGGACATCACCTCCCACAACGAGGACTACACCATCGTGGAACAGTACGAACGCGCCGAGGGC
CGCCACTCCACCGGCGGCATGGACGAGCTGTACAAGTCCGGACTCAGATCTCGAGCTCAAGCTTCTATGG
CTAGTCGAGGCGCAACAAGACCCAACGGGCCAAATACTGGAAATAAAATATGCCAGTTCAAACTAGTACT
TCTGGGAGAGTCCGCTGTTGGCAAAAACAGCCTAGTGCTTCGTTTTGTGAAAGGCCAATTTCATGAATTT
CAAGAGAGTACCATTGGGGCTGCTTTTCTAACCCAAACTGTATGTCTTGATGACACTACAGTAAAGTTTG
AAATATGGGATACAGCTGGTCAAGAACGATACCATAGCCTAGCACCAATGTACTACAGAGGAGCACAAGC
AGCCATAGTTGTATATGATATCACAAATGAGGAGTCCTTTGCAAGAGCAAAAAATTGGGTTAAAGAACTT
CAGAGGCAAGCAAGTCCTAACATTGTAATAGCTTTATCGGGAAACAAGGCCGACCTAGCAAATAAAAGAG
CAGTAGATTTCCAGGAAGCACAGTCCTATGCAGATGACAATAGTTTATTATTCATGGAGACATCCGCTAA
AACATCAATGAATGTAAATGAAATATTCATGGCAATAGCTAAAAAATTGCCAAAGAATGAACCACAAAAT
CCAGGAGCAAATTCTGCCAGAGGAAGAGGAGTAGACCTTACCGAACCCACACAACCAACCAGG
