>Addgene plasmid #75111 | pCIG3_mCherry_Rab5_DN | addgene partial sequence | sequence record 145786 | pCDH-rev 5'-GCATTCCTTTGGCGAGAG-3'
GGCCAGGTTTCCGGGCCCTCACATTGCCAAAAGACGGCAATATGGTGGAAAATAACATATAGACAAACGC
ACACCGGCCTTATTCCAAGCGGCTTCGGCCAGTAACGTTAGGGGGGGGGAGGGAGAGGGGCGGATCCTCA
GTTACTACAACACTGATTCCTGGTTGGTTGTGTGGGTTCGGTAAGGTCTACTCCTCTTCCTCTGGCAGAA
TTTGCTCCTGGATTTTGTGGTTCATTCTTTGGCAATTTTTTAGCTATTGCCATGAATATTTCATTTACAT
TCATTGATGTTTTAGCGGATGTCTCCATGAATAATAAACTATTGTCATCTGCATAGGACTGTGCTTCCTG
GAAATCTACTGCTCTTTTATTTGCTAGGTCGGCCTTGTTTCCCGATAAAGCTATTACAATGTTAGGACTT
GCTTGCCTCTGAAGTTCTTTAACCCAATTTTTTGCTCTTGCAAAGGACTCCTCATTTGTGATATCATATA
CAACTATGGCTGCTTGTGCTCCTCTGTAGTACATTGGTGCTAGGCTATGGTATCGTTCTTGACCAGCTGT
ATCCCATATTTCAAACTTTACTGTAGTGTCATCAAGACATACAGTTTGGGTTAGAAAAGCAGCCCCAATG
GTACTCTCTTGAAATTCATGAAATTGGCCTTTCACAAAACGAAGCACTAGGCTGTTTTTGCCAACAGCGG
ACTCTCCCAGAAGTACTAGTTTGAACTGGCATATTTTATTTCCAGTATTTGGCCCGTTGGGTCTTGTTGC
GCCTCGACTAGCCATAGAAGCTTGAGCTCGAGATCTGAGTCCGGACTTGTACAGCTCGTCCATGCCGCCG
GTGGAGTGGCGGCCCTCGGCGCGTTCGTACTGTTCCACGATGGTGTAGTCCTCGTTGTGGGA
